>Addgene plasmid #197944 | pCDNA5/FRT/TO_CoA-Snifit(V97T) | addgene full sequence | sequence record 387349 | Addgene NGS Result
TTCCGCGCACATTTCCCCGAAAAGTGCCACCTGACGTCGACGGATCGGGAGATCTCCCGATCCCCTATGG
TGCACTCTCAGTACAATCTGCTCTGATGCCGCATAGTTAAGCCAGTATCTGCTCCCTGCTTGTGTGTTGG
AGGTCGCTGAGTAGTGCGCGAGCAAAATTTAAGCTACAACAAGGCAAGGCTTGACCGACAATTGCATGAA
GAATCTGCTTAGGGTTAGGCGTTTTGCGCTGCTTCGCGATGTACGGGCCAGATATACGCGTTGACATTGA
TTATTGACTAGTTATTAATAGTAATCAATTACGGGGTCATTAGTTCATAGCCCATATATGGAGTTCCGCG
TTACATAACTTACGGTAAATGGCCCGCCTGGCTGACCGCCCAACGACCCCCGCCCATTGACGTCAATAAT
GACGTATGTTCCCATAGTAACGCCAATAGGGACTTTCCATTGACGTCAATGGGTGGAGTATTTACGGTAA
ACTGCCCACTTGGCAGTACATCAAGTGTATCATATGCCAAGTACGCCCCCTATTGACGTCAATGACGGTA
AATGGCCCGCCTGGCATTATGCCCAGTACATGACCTTATGGGACTTTCCTACTTGGCAGTACATCTACGT
ATTAGTCATCGCTATTACCATGGTGATGCGGTTTTGGCAGTACATCAATGGGCGTGGATAGCGGTTTGAC
TCACGGGGATTTCCAAGTCTCCACCCCATTGACGTCAATGGGAGTTTGTTTTGGCACCAAAATCAACGGG
ACTTTCCAAAATGTCGTAACAACTCCGCCCCATTGACGCAAATGGGCGGTAGGCGTGTACGGTGGGAGGT
CTATATAAGCAGAGCTCTCCCTATCAGTGATAGAGATCTCCCTATCAGTGATAGAGATCGTCGACGAGCT
CGTTTAGTGAACCGTCAGATCGCCTGGAGACGCCATCCACGCTGTTTTGACCTCCATAGAAGACACCGGG
ACCGATCCAGCCTCCGGACTCTAGCGTTTAAACTTAAGCTTGGTACCGCCACCATGGCAGAGATCGGAAC
CGGCTTTCCTTTCGACCCTCACTACGTGGAAGTGCTGGGCGAGAGAATGCACTATGTGGACGTGGGCCCC
AGAGATGGAACCCCTGTGCTGTTTCTGCACGGCAACCCTACCAGCAGCTACGTGTGGCGGAACATCATCC
CTCACGTGGCCCCTACACACAGATGTATCGCCCCTGACCTGATCGGCATGGGCAAGAGCGATAAGCCCGA
CCTGGGCTACTTCTTCGACGACCACGTGCGGTTCATGGACGCCTTTATTGAGGCCCTCGGCCTGGAAGAG
GTGGTGCTGGTTATTCACGATTGGGGCAGCGCCCTGGGATTCCACTGGGCCAAGAGAAACCCCGAGAGAG
TGAAGGGAATCGCCTTCATGGAATTCATCAGGCCCATTCCTACCTGGGACGAGTGGCCTGAGTTCGCCAG
AGAGACATTCCAGGCCTTCAGAACCACCGACGTGGGCAGAAAGCTGATCATCGACCAGAACGTGTTCATC
GAGGGCACCCTGCCTATGGGAGTCGTTAGACCTCTGACCGAGGTGGAAATGGACCACTACAGAGAGCCCT
TTCTGAACCCCGTGGACCGGGAACCTCTTTGGAGATTCCCCAACGAGCTGCCCATTGCCGGCGAGCCTGC
TAATATTGTGGCCCTGGTGGAAGAGTACATGGACTGGCTGCATCAGAGCCCCGTGCCTAAGCTGCTGTTT
TGGGGAACACCCGGCGTGCTGATTCCTCCTGCTGAAGCTGCCAGACTGGCCAAGAGCCTGCCTAATTGCA
AGGCCGTGGATATCGGCCCTGGCCTGAATCTGCTGCAAGAGGACAACCCCGATCTGATCGGCTCCGAGAT
TGCCAGATGGCTGAGCACCCTGGAAATCAGCGGAGGATCTCTGGCTGAAGCCGCCGCTAAAGAAGCCGCT
GCAAAAGAGGCTGCCGCCAAAGAGGCAGCAGCAAAAGAAGCAGCCGCTAAGGCTGCTGCTGGCGGATCTG
TGAGCAAGGGCGAGGAGCTGTTCACCGGGGTGGTGCCCATCCTGGTCGAGCTGGACGGCGACGTAAACGG
CCACAAGTTCAGCGTGCGCGGCGAGGGCGAGGGCGATGCCACCAACGGCAAGCTGACCCTGAAGTTCATC
TGCACCACCGGCAAGCTGCCCGTGCCCTGGCCCACCCTCGTGACCACCCTGACCTACGGCGTGCAGTGCT
TCAGCCGCTACCCCGACCACATGAAGCGCCACGACTTCTTCAAGTCCGCCATGCCCGAAGGCTACGTCCA
GGAGCGCACCATCAGCTTCAAGGACGACGGCACCTACAAGACCCGCGCCGAGGTGAAGTTCGAGGGCGAC
ACCCTGGTGAACCGCATCGAGCTGAAGGGCATCGACTTCAAGGAGGACGGCAACATCCTGGGGCACAAGC
TGGAGTACAACTTCAACAGCCACAACGTCTATATCACCGCCGACAAGCAGAAGAACGGCATCAAGGCCAA
CTTCAAGATCCGCCACAACGTGGAGGACGGCAGCGTGCAGCTCGCCGACCACTACCAGCAGAACACCCCC
ATCGGCGACGGCCCCGTGCTGCTGCCCGACAACCACTACCTGAGCACCCAGTCCGTGCTGAGCAAAGACC
CCAACGAGAAGCGCGATCACATGGTCCTGCTGGAGTTCGTGACCGCCGCCGGGATCACTCACGGCGGATC
CCCTCACCACGTGTTCGTGTCCGACTTCGTGGACTTCAGCATCTACGTGGACGCCCCTGAGGATCTGCTG
CAGACCTGGTACATCAACCGGTTTCTGAAGTTCAGAGAGGGCGCCTACACAGACCCCGACAGCTACTTCC
ACAACTACGCCAAGCTGACCAAAGAGGAAGCCATCAAGACCGCCATGACCTGGTGGAAAGAGATCAACTG
GCTGAACCTGAAGCAGAACATCCTGCCTACCAGAGAGCGGGCCAGCCTGATCCTGACCAAATCTGCCAAT
CACGCCGTGGAAGAAGTGCGGCTGAGAAAAGGATCTGGCGGCACCGGCACACCCTACCTGCAGTTCGATA
GAAACCAGTGGGCCGCTCTGAGAGACAGCGTGCCAATGACACTGAGCGAGGACGAGATCGCCAGACTGAA
GGGCATCAATGAGGACCTGAGCCTGGAAGAGGTGGCCGAGATTTACCTGCCCCTGAGCCGGCTGCTGAAC
TTCTACATCAGCAGCAACCTGCGGAGACAGGCCGTGCTGGAACAGTTCCTGGGAACAAACGGCCAGCGGA
TCCCCTACATCATCTCTATCGCCGGATCTACCGCCGTGGGCAAGAGCACAACAGCTAGAGTTCTGCAGGC
CCTGCTGAGCAGATGGCCCGAGCATAGAAGAGTGGAACTGATTACCACCGCCGGCTTTCTGCACCCCAAC
CAGGTGCTGAAAGAACGGGGCCTGATGAAGAAGAAGGGCTTCCCCGAGAGCTACGACATGCACCGGCTGG
TCAAGTTTGTGTCCGACCTGAAGTCCGGCGTGCCCAATGTGACAGCCCCTGTGTACAGCCACCTGATCTA
CGACGTGATCCCCGACGGCGATAAGACCGTGGTGCAGCCCGATATCCTGATTCTGGAAGGCCTGAACGTG
CTGCAGAGCGGCATGGACTATCCTCATGATGGCGCTCCAGGATTCTCCTCAATTTCCGCTTAAGCGGCCG
CTCGAGTCTAGAGGGCCCGTTTAAACCCGCTGATCAGCCTCGACTGTGCCTTCTAGTTGCCAGCCATCTG
TTGTTTGCCCCTCCCCCGTGCCTTCCTTGACCCTGGAAGGTGCCACTCCCACTGTCCTTTCCTAATAAAA
TGAGGAAATTGCATCGCATTGTCTGAGTAGGTGTCATTCTATTCTGGGGGGTGGGGTGGGGCAGGACAGC
AAGGGGGAGGATTGGGAAGACAATAGCAGGCATGCTGGGGATGCGGTGGGCTCTATGGCTTCTGAGGCGG
AAAGAACCAGCTGGGGCTCTAGGGGGTATCCCC
[124 nt withheld, positions 4024-4147]
C
[91 nt withheld, positions 4149-4239]
AGGGTGATGGTTCACGTACCTAGAAGTTCCTATTCCGAAGTTCCTATTCTCTAGAAAGTATAGGAACTTC
CTTGGCCAAAAAGCCTGAACTCACCGCGACGTCTGTCGAGAAGTTTCTGATCGAAAAGTTCGACAGCGTC
TCCGACCTGATGCAGCTCTCGGAGGGCGAAGAATCTCGTGCTTTCAGCTTCGATGTAGGAGGGCGTGGAT
ATGTCCTGCGGGTAAATAGCTGCGCCGATGGTTTCTACAAAGATCGTTATGTTTATCGGCACTTTGCATC
GGCCGCGCTCCCGATTCCGGAAGTGCTTGACATTGGGGAATTCAGCGAGAGCCTGACCTATTGCATCTCC
CGCCGTGCACAGGGTGTCACGTTGCAAGACCTGCCTGAAACCGAACTGCCCGCTGTTCTGCAGCCGGTCG
CGGAGGCCATGGATGCGATCGCTGCGGCCGATCTTAGCCAGACGAGCGGGTTCGGCCCATTCGGACCGCA
AGGAATCGGTCAATACACTACATGGCGTGATTTCATATGCGCGATTGCTGATCCCCATGTGTATCACTGG
CAAACTGTGATGGACGACACCGTCAGTGCGTCCGTCGCGCAGGCTCTCGATGAGCTGATGCTTTGGGCCG
AGGACTGCCCCGAAGTCCGGCACCTCGTGCACGCGGATTTCGGCTCCAACAATGTCCTGACGGACAATGG
CCGCATAACAGCGGTCATTGACTGGAGCGAGGCGATGTTCGGGGATTCCCAATACGAGGTCGCCAACATC
TTCTTCTGGAGGCCGTGGTTGGCTTGTATGGAGCAGCAGACGCGCTACTTCGAGCGGAGGCATCCGGAGC
TTGCAGGATCGCCGCGGCTCCGGGCGTATATGCTCCGCATTGGTCTTGACCAACTCTATCAGAGCTTGGT
TGACGGCAATTTCGATGATGCAGCTTGGGCGCAGGGTCGATGCGACGCAATCGTCCGATCCGGAGCCGGG
ACTGTCGGGCGTACACAAATCGCCCGCAGAAGCGCGGCCGTCTGGACCGATGGCTGTGTAGAAGTACTCG
CCGATAGTGGAAACCGACGCCCCAGCACTCGTCCGAGGGCAAAGGAATAGCACGTACTACGAGATTTCGA
TTCCACCGCCGCCTTCTATGAAAGGTTGGGCTTCGGAATCGTTTTCCGGGACGCCGGCTGGATGATCCTC
CAGCGCGGGGATCTCATGCTGGAGTTCTTCGCCCACCCCAACTTGTTTATTGCAGCTTATAATGGTTACA
AATAAAGCAATAGCATCACAAATTTCACAAATAAAGCATTTTTTTCACTGCATTCTAGTTGTGGTTTGTC
CAAACTCATCAATGTATCTTATCATGTCTGTATACCGTCGACCTCTAGCTAGAGCTTGGCGTAATCATGG
TCATAGCTGTTTCCTGTGTGAAATTGTTATCCGCTCACAATTCCACACAACATACGAGCCGGAAGCATAA
AGTGTAAAGCCTGGGGTGCCTAATGAGTGAGCTAACTCACATTAATTGCGTTGCGCTCACTGCCCGCTTT
CCAGTCGGGAAACCTGTCGTGCCAGCTGCATTAATGAATCGGCCAACGCGCGGGGAGAGGCGGTTTGCGT
ATTGGGCGCTCTTCCGCTTCCTCGCTCACTGACTCGCTGCGCTCGGTCGTTCGGCTGCGGCGAGCGGTAT
CAGCTCACTCAAAGGCGGTAATACGGTTATCCACAGAATCAGGGGATAACGCAGGAAAGAACATGTGAGC
AAAAGGCCAGCAAAAGGCCAGGAACCGTAAAAAGGCCGCGTTGCTGGCGTTTTTCCATAGGCTCCGCCCC
CCTGACGAGCATCACAAAAATCGACGCTCAAGTCAGAGGTGGCGAAACCCGACAGGACTATAAAGATACC
AGGCGTTTCCCCCTGGAAGCTCCCTCGTGCGCTCTCCTGTTCCGACCCTGCCGCTTACCGGATACCTGTC
CGCCTTTCTCCCTTCGGGAAGCGTGGCGCTTTCTCATAGCTCACGCTGTAGGTATCTCAGTTCGGTGTAG
GTCGTTCGCTCCAAGCTGGGCTGTGTGCACGAACCCCCCGTTCAGCCCGACCGCTGCGCCTTATCCGGTA
ACTATCGTCTTGAGTCCAACCCGGTAAGACACGACTTATCGCCACTGGCAGCAGCCACTGGTAACAGGAT
TAGCAGAGCGAGGTATGTAGGCGGTGCTACAGAGTTCTTGAAGTGGTGGCCTAACTACGGCTACACTAGA
AGAACAGTATTTGGTATCTGCGCTCTGCTGAAGCCAGTTACCTTCGGAAAAAGAGTTGGTAGCTCTTGAT
CCGGCAAACAAACCACCGCTGGTAGCGGTGGTTTTTTTGTTTGCAAGCAGCAGATTACGCGCAGAAAAAA
AGGATCTCAAGAAGATCCTTTGATCTTTTCTACGGGGTCTGACGCTCAGTGGAACGAAAACTCACGTTAA
GGGATTTTGGTCATGAGATTATCAAAAAGGATCTTCACCTAGATCCTTTTAAATTAAAAATGAAGTTTTA
AATCAATCTAAAGTATATATGAGTAAACTTGGTCTGACAGTTACCAATGCTTAATCAGTGAGGCACCTAT
CTCAGCGATCTGTCTATTTCGTTCATCCATAGTTGCCTGACTCCCCGTCGTGTAGATAACTACGATACGG
GAGGGCTTACCATCTGGCCCCAGTGCTGCAATGATACCGCGAGACCCACGCTCACCGGCTCCAGATTTAT
CAGCAATAAACCAGCCAGCCGGAAGGGCCGAGCGCAGAAGTGGTCCTGCAACTTTATCCGCCTCCATCCA
GTCTATTAATTGTTGCCGGGAAGCTAGAGTAAGTAGTTCGCCAGTTAATAGTTTGCGCAACGTTGTTGCC
ATTGCTACAGGCATCGTGGTGTCACGCTCGTCGTTTGGTATGGCTTCATTCAGCTCCGGTTCCCAACGAT
CAAGGCGAGTTACATGATCCCCCATGTTGTGCAAAAAAGCGGTTAGCTCCTTCGGTCCTCCGATCGTTGT
CAGAAGTAAGTTGGCCGCAGTGTTATCACTCATGGTTATGGCAGCACTGCATAATTCTCTTACTGTCATG
CCATCCGTAAGATGCTTTTCTGTGACTGGTGAGTACTCAACCAAGTCATTCTGAGAATAGTGTATGCGGC
GACCGAGTTGCTCTTGCCCGGCGTCAATACGGGATAATACCGCGCCACATAGCAGAACTTTAAAAGTGCT
CATCATTGGAAAACGTTCTTCGGGGCGAAAACTCTCAAGGATCTTACCGCTGTTGAGATCCAGTTCGATG
TAACCCACTCGTGCACCCAACTGATCTTCAGCATCTTTTACTTTCACCAGCGTTTCTGGGTGAGCAAAAA
CAGGAAGGCAAAATGCCGCAAAAAAGGGAATAAGGGCGACACGGAAATGTTGAATACTCATACTCTTCCT
TTTTCAATATTATTGAAGCATTTATCAGGGTTATTGTCTCATGAGCGGATACATATTTGAATGTATTTAG
AAAAATAAACAAATAGGGG
Features (pLannotate 1.2.2; 24 found; start..end, strand, type, name):
     66..118     -  misc_feature   bom (fragment): basis of mobility region from pBR322
    273..652     +  enhancer       CMV enhancer: human cytomegalovirus immediate early enhancer
    653..856     +  promoter       CMV promoter: human cytomegalovirus (CMV) immediate early promoter
    858..877     +  promoter       PLtetO-1 promoter (fragment): modified phage lambda PL promoter with tet operator sites (Lutz and Bujard, 1997)
    879..898     +  promoter       PLtetO-1 promoter (fragment): modified phage lambda PL promoter with tet operator sites (Lutz and Bujard, 1997)
    906..939     +  promoter       TRE3GV promoter (fragment): 3rd-generation Tet-responsive promoter that can be activated by binding of Tet-On® 3G, optimized for retroviral and lentiviral vectors
   1034..1912    +  CDS            dhaA: DHAA_PSEPV - Experimental evidence at protein level: Swiss-Prot protein existence level 1. Catalyzes hydrolytic cleavage of carbon-halogen bonds in halogenated aliphatic compounds, leading to the formation of the corresponding primary alcohols, halide ions and protons. Has a broad substrate specificity, as it is able to dehalogenate mono- and di- chlorinated and brominated alkanes (up to at least C10), and the two isomers of 1,3-dichloropropene to 3-chloroallyl alcohol; the highest activity was found with 1,2-dibromoethane, while no activity was observed with the analog 1,2-dichloroethane. Fro
   2030..2725    +  CDS            superfolder GFP: GFP variant that folds robustly even when fused to poorly folded proteins (Pédelacq et al., 2006) mammalian codon-optimized
   2699..3040    +  CDS            coaA (fragment): COAA_ECOLI - Also known as panK, rts. Experimental evidence at protein level: Swiss-Prot protein existence level 1. From Escherichia coli (strain K12).
   3059..3670    +  CDS            coaA (fragment): COAA_ECOLI - Also known as panK, rts. Experimental evidence at protein level: Swiss-Prot protein existence level 1. From Escherichia coli (strain K12).
   3754..3978    +  polyA_signal   bGH poly(A) signal: bovine growth hormone polyadenylation signal
   3982..4003    +  promoter       SV40 promoter (fragment): SV40 enhancer and early promoter
   4024..4257    +  rep_origin     f1 ori (fragment) (sequence partly withheld): f1 bacteriophage origin of replication; arrow indicates direction of (+) strand synthesis
   4262..4309    +  protein_bind   FRT: FLP-mediated recombination occurs in the 8-bp core sequence TCTAGAAA (Turan and Bode, 2011). FLP recombinase from the Saccharomyces cerevisiae 2μ plasmid
   4317..5339    +  CDS            HygR: aminoglycoside phosphotransferase from E. coli; aph(4)-Ia; confers resistance to hygromycin
   5349..5474    +  CDS            ble (fragment): BLE_KLEPN - Experimental evidence at protein level: Swiss-Prot protein existence level 1. Binding protein with a strong affinity to the bleomycin family of antibiotics. Binds to CL990; an antimitotic-antibiotic compound. From Klebsiella pneumoniae.
   5469..5590    +  polyA_signal   SV40 poly(A) signal: SV40 polyadenylation signal
   5663..5679    -  protein_bind   lac operator: The lac repressor binds to the lac operator to inhibit transcription in E. coli. This inhibition can be relieved by adding lactose or isopropyl-β-D-thiogalactopyranoside (IPTG). lac repressor encoded by lacI
   5687..5717    -  promoter       lac promoter: promoter for the E. coli lac operon
   5732..5753    -  protein_bind   CAP binding site: CAP binding activates transcription in the presence of cAMP. E. coli catabolite activator protein
   5766..5858    -  CDS            lacI (fragment): lac repressor; lacI; The lac repressor binds to the lac operator to inhibit transcription in E. coli. This inhibition can be relieved by adding lactose or isopropyl-β-D-thiogalactopyranoside (IPTG).
   6041..6629    -  rep_origin     ori: high-copy-number ColE1/pMB1/pBR322/pUC origin of replication
   6800..7660    -  CDS            AmpR: β-lactamase; bla; confers resistance to ampicillin, carbenicillin, and related antibiotics
   7661..7       -  promoter       AmpR promoter (across the origin): bla
