[The description below was written by a language model from this plasmid's Addgene catalogue record and pLannotate feature annotations shown in this document.]
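Description:
pCDNA5/FRT/TO_CoA-Snifit(V97T) is a 7,758-nt mammalian expression plasmid built on the pCDNA5/FRT/TO backbone, made for expressing a coenzyme A biosensor (CoA-Snifit) in mammalian cells. In bacteria it is maintained at high copy through a ColE1/pUC-type origin and selected with ampicillin via the β-lactamase gene. A fragment of the f1 origin and remnants of lac regulatory sequence are also annotated in the backbone.

The expression cassette is driven by the CMV immediate-early enhancer and promoter. This is followed by short sequences annotated as tet-operator-containing promoter fragments, consistent with the tetracycline-operator control of the TO backbone: transcription is held off in cells expressing Tet repressor and switched on by tetracycline or doxycycline. A bGH polyadenylation signal terminates the transcript. The insert, Halo-GFP-ecPanK, is a single fusion protein. It consists of a dhaA-derived haloalkane dehalogenase domain (HaloTag, a self-labelling protein that covalently captures chloroalkane ligands), superfolder GFP, and E. coli pantothenate kinase (coaA/PanK). The kinase carries the mutations V97T, D127A, L277W and F252Y, and is annotated as two adjacent fragments, probably because of these changes. The associated publication title calls these sensors semisynthetic, which fits a HaloTag that is labelled with a synthetic ligand, with GFP as the genetically encoded fluorophore and PanK presumably as the CoA-binding module. The record does not spell out the readout mechanism or the specific effect of V97T.

Downstream, an FRT site sits directly before a hygromycin resistance gene that has no annotated promoter of its own, followed by an SV40 poly(A) signal. This arrangement allows Flp-mediated integration into a genomic FRT landing site that supplies the promoter for the marker, so hygromycin selects for stable, single-site, inducible cell lines.
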