Addgene plasmid #197944: pCDNA5/FRT/TO_CoA-Snifit(V97T)
Purpose: Expression of CoA-Snifit in mammalian cells
Depositing lab: Kai Johnsson. Depositing organization: Max Planck Institute for Medical Research. Publication: Probing coenzyme A homeostasis with semisynthetic biosensors. Xue L, Schnacke P, Frei MS, Koch B, Hiblot J, Wombacher R, Fabritz S, Johnsson K. Nat Chem Biol. 2022 Oct 31. doi: 10.1038/s41589-022-01172-7. PubMed 36316571.
Backbone
  Vector backbone: pCDNA5/FRT/TO
  Vector type: Mammalian Expression
  Selectable markers: Hygromycin
Growth in bacteria
  Bacterial resistance: Ampicillin, 100 μg/mL
  Growth temperature: 37°C
  Growth strain: DH5alpha
  Copy number: High Copy
Gene/Insert
  Gene/Insert name: Halo-GFP-ecPanK
  Species: other
  Mutation: PanK=PanK-V97T, D127A,L277W,F252Y
  Cloning method: Gibson Cloning
Terms and licenses: Academic/Nonprofit Terms; Industry Terms: Not Available to Industry
How to cite: pCDNA5/FRT/TO_CoA-Snifit(V97T) was a gift from Kai Johnsson (Addgene plasmid # 197944 ; http://n2t.net/addgene:197944 ; RRID:Addgene_197944)
